>Addgene plasmid #100309 | pCMV_mEm_4GS_LF82_246 | addgene full sequence | sequence record 209446 | Addgene NGS Result
CGGCCAGTGAGTTCGAGCTTGCATGCCTGCAGGTCGTTACATAACTTACGGTAAATGGCCCGCCTGGCTG
ACCGCCCAACGACCCCCGCCCATTGACGTCAATAATGACGTATGTTCCCATAGTAACGCCAATAGGGACT
TTCCATTGACGTCAATGGGTGGAGTATTTACGGTAAACTGCCCACTTGGCAGTACATCAAGTGTATCATA
TGCCAAGTACGCCCCCTATTGACGTCAATGACGGTAAATGGCCCGCCTGGCATTATGCCCAGTACATGAC
CTTATGGGACTTTCCTACTTGGCAGTACATCTACGTATTAGTCATCGCTATTACCATGGTGATGCGGTTT
TGGCAGTACATCAATGGGCGTGGATAGCGGTTTGACTCACGGGGATTTCCAAGTCTCCACCCCATTGACG
TCAATGGGAGTTTGTTTTGGCACCAAAATCAACGGGACTTTCCAAAATGTCGTAACAACTCCGCCCCATT
GACGCAAATGGGCGGTAGGCGTGTACGGTGGGAGGTCTATATAAGCAGAGCTCGTTTAGTGAACCGTCAG
ATCGCCTGGAGACGCCATCCACGCTGTTTTGACCTCCATAGAAGACACCGGGACCGATCCAGCCTCCGGA
CTCTAGAGGATCCGGTACTAGAGGAACTGAAAAACCAGAAAGTTAACTGGTAAGTTTAGTCTTTTTGTCT
TTTATTTCAGGTCCCGGATCCGGTGGTGGTGCAAATCAAAGAACTGCTCCTCAGTGGATGTTGCCTTTAC
TTCTAGGCCTGTACGGAAGTGTTACTTCTGCTCTAAAAGCTGCGGAATTGTACCCGCGGGCCCACCATGG
TGAGCAAGGGCGAGGAGCTGTTCACCGGGGTGGTGCCCATCCTGGTCGAGCTGGACGGCGACGTAAACGG
CCACAAGTTCAGCGTGTCCGGCGAGGGCGAGGGCGATGCCACCTACGGCAAGCTGACCCTGAAGTTCATC
TGCACCACCGGCAAGCTGCCCGTGCCCTGGCCCACCCTCGTGACCACCTTGACCTACGGCGTGCAGTGCT
TCGCCCGCTACCCCGACCACATGAAGCAGCACGACTTCTTCAAGTCCGCCATGCCCGAAGGCTACGTCCA
GGAGCGCACCATCTTCTTCAAGGACGACGGCAACTACAAGACCCGCGCCGAGGTGAAGTTCGAGGGCGAC
ACCCTGGTGAACCGCATCGAGCTGAAGGGCATCGACTTCAAGGAGGACGGCAACATCCTGGGGCACAAGC
TGGAGTACAACTACAACAGCCACAAGGTCTATATCACCGCCGACAAGCAGAAGAACGGCATCAAGGTGAA
CTTCAAGACCCGCCACAACATCGAGGACGGCAGCGTGCAGCTCGCCGACCACTACCAGCAGAACACCCCC
ATCGGCGACGGCCCCGTGCTGCTGCCCGACAACCACTACCTGAGCACCCAGTCCAAGCTGAGCAAAGACC
CCAACGAGAAGCGCGATCACATGGTCCTGCTGGAGTTCGTGACCGCCGCCGGGATCACTCTCGGCATGGA
CGAGCTGTACAAGCGAATTGGTGGAGGGGGCGGTTCCGGTGGCGGAGGTTCCCGAATTCGTCGACGGAGA
TCTGATATGAGAATACTCGTTGCTGGCGCAACAGGAAGTATTGGTATTCATGTTGTGAATACTGCTATTG
CAATGGGCCATCAGCCCGTGACTCTGGTCAGGAATCGGCGGAAAATCAAGTTACTCCCTCGTGGAACAGA
TATTTTCTATGGCGATGTTTCAATACCTGAAACACTTACCGATTTACCGAAAGATATTGATGCCATCATT
TTTACACTCGGCTCTGATGGTCAGGGACGTATTGGCGCCAGAGCAATAGATTACGGCGGTGTACGTAACA
TTTTGCGAATATTCATGGATACACCTGTTCGCATCGCCCTGATGACAACGATTGGCGTAACTGAGCGGCT
CAGTAGCTGGAATCAACGTACTGAAGTTCATGACTGGAAGAGACGCTCTGAACGCCTGGTCAGAGCCAGT
GGGCATATCTACACTATCGTCAGACCCGGCTGGTTTGATTACAACAATGATGATGAGCACAGAATCGTCA
TGCTTCAGGGGGACAGACGCCATGCGGGAACGCCGGAAGATGGTGTTATCTCCCGGGAGCAAATCGCCCA
GGTTCTTGTAACAGCTCTGAGCAACGATGCGGCAAAAAATAAAACGTTCGAACTGGTCGCAGAGCGAGGA
GAAGCACAGCAGGATCTCACTCCTCTGTTTGCAGAGCTGCGGAATGATAATCCACAAAAAAATGATGGGG
TTTTCGATATAGACAATATGCCCCTTACTGAAGAACCTGAGTGCGTTATTAACGACCTGAATCTGTATTC
GAAAAATTCAAAAATCTGAATCGGTACCCTCGAGAAGCTTGCGGCCGCGGGGATCCAGACATGATAAGAT
ACATTGATGAGTTTGGACAAACCACAACTAGAATGCAGTGAAAAAAATGCTTTATTTGTGAAATTTGTGA
TGCTATTGCTTTATTTGTAACCATTATAAGCTGCAATAAACAAGTTAACAACAACAATTGCATTCATTTT
ATGTTTCAGGTTCAGGGGGAGGTGTGGGAGGTTTTTTCGGATCCTCTAGAGTCGATCTGCAGGCATGCTA
GCTTGGCGTAATCATGGTCATAGCTGTTTCCTGTGTGAAATTGTTATCCGCTCACAATTCCACACAACAT
ACGAGCCGGAAGCATAAAGTGTAAAGCCTGGGGTGCCTAATGAGTGAGCTAACTCACATTAATTGCGTTG
CGCTCACTGCCCGCTTTCCAGTCGGGAAACCTGTCGTGCCAGCTGCATTAATGAATCGGCCAACGCGCGG
GGAGAGGCGGTTTGCGTATTGGGCGCTCTTCCGCTTCCTCGCTCACTGACTCGCTGCGCTCGGTCGTTCG
GCTGCGGCGAGCGGTATCAGCTCACTCAAAGGCGGTAATACGGTTATCCACAGAATCAGGGGATAACGCA
GGAAAGAACATGTGAGCAAAAGGCCAGCAAAAGGCCAGGAACCGTAAAAAGGCCGCGTTGCTGGCGTTTT
TCCATAGGCTCCGCCCCCCTGACGAGCATCACAAAAATCGACGCTCAAGTCAGAGGTGGCGAAACCCGAC
AGGACTATAAAGATACCAGGCGTTTCCCCCTGGAAGCTCCCTCGTGCGCTCTCCTGTTCCGACCCTGCCG
CTTACCGGATACCTGTCCGCCTTTCTCCCTTCGGGAAGCGTGGCGCTTTCTCATAGCTCACGCTGTAGGT
ATCTCAGTTCGGTGTAGGTCGTTCGCTCCAAGCTGGGCTGTGTGCACGAACCCCCCGTTCAGCCCGACCG
CTGCGCCTTATCCGGTAACTATCGTCTTGAGTCCAACCCGGTAAGACACGACTTATCGCCACTGGCAGCA
GCCACTGGTAACAGGATTAGCAGAGCGAGGTATGTAGGCGGTGCTACAGAGTTCTTGAAGTGGTGGCCTA
ACTACGGCTACACTAGAAGAACAGTATTTGGTATCTGCGCTCTGCTGAAGCCAGTTACCTTCGGAAAAAG
AGTTGGTAGCTCTTGATCCGGCAAACAAACCACCGCTGGTAGCGGTGGTTTTTTTGTTTGCAAGCAGCAG
ATTACGCGCAGAAAAAAAGGATCTCAAGAAGATCCTTTGATCTTTTCTACGGGGTCTGACGCTCAGTGGA
ACGAAAACTCACGTTAAGGGATTTTGGTCATGAGATTATCAAAAAGGATCTTCACCTAGATCCTTTTAAA
TTAAAAATGAAGTTTTAAATCAATCTAAAGTATATATGAGTAAACTTGGTCTGACAGTTACCAATGCTTA
ATCAGTGAGGCACCTATCTCAGCGATCTGTCTATTTCGTTCATCCATAGTTGCCTGACTCCCCGTCGTGT
AGATAACTACGATACGGGAGGGCTTACCATCTGGCCCCAGTGCTGCAATGATACCGCGAGACCCACGCTC
ACCGGCTCCAGATTTATCAGCAATAAACCAGCCAGCCGGAAGGGCCGAGCGCAGAAGTGGTCCTGCAACT
TTATCCGCCTCCATCCAGTCTATTAATTGTTGCCGGGAAGCTAGAGTAAGTAGTTCGCCAGTTAATAGTT
TGCGCAACGTTGTTGCCATTGCTACAGGCATCGTGGTGTCACGCTCGTCGTTTGGTATGGCTTCATTCAG
CTCCGGTTCCCAACGATCAAGGCGAGTTACATGATCCCCCATGTTGTGCAAAAAAGCGGTTAGCTCCTTC
GGTCCTCCGATCGTTGTCAGAAGTAAGTTGGCCGCAGTGTTATCACTCATGGTTATGGCAGCACTGCATA
ATTCTCTTACTGTCATGCCATCCGTAAGATGCTTTTCTGTGACTGGTGAGTACTCAACCAAGTCATTCTG
AGAATAGTGTATGCGGCGACCGAGTTGCTCTTGCCCGGCGTCAATACGGGATAATACCGCGCCACATAGC
AGAACTTTAAAAGTGCTCATCATTGGAAAACGTTCTTCGGGGCGAAAACTCTCAAGGATCTTACCGCTGT
TGAGATCCAGTTCGATGTAACCCACTCGTGCACCCAACTGATCTTCAGCATCTTTTACTTTCACCAGCGT
TTCTGGGTGAGCAAAAACAGGAAGGCAAAATGCCGCAAAAAAGGGAATAAGGGCGACACGGAAATGTTGA
ATACTCATACTCTTCCTTTTTCAATATTATTGAAGCATTTATCAGGGTTATTGTCTCATGAGCGGATACA
TATTTGAATGTATTTAGAAAAATAAACAAATAGGGGTTCCGCGCACATTTCCCCGAAAAGTGCCACCTGA
CGTCTAAGAAACCATTATTATCATGACATTAACCTATAAAAATAGGCGTATCACGAGGCCCTTTCGTCTC
GCGCGTTTCGGTGATGACGGTGAAAACCTCTGACACATGCAGCTCCCGGAGACGGTCACAGCTTGTCTGT
AAGCGGATGCCGGGAGCAGACAAGCCCGTCAGGGCGCGTCAGCGGGTGTTGGCGGGTGTCGGGGCTGGCT
TAACTATGCGGCATCAGAGCAGATTGTACTGAGAGTGCACCATATGCGGTGTGAAATACCGCACAGATGC
GTAAGGAGAAAATACCGCATCAGGCGCCATTCGCCATTCAGGCTGCGCAACTGTTGGGAAGGGCGATCGG
TGCGGGCCTCTTCGCTATTACGCCAGCTGGCGAAAGGGGGATGTGCTGCAAGGCGATTAAGTTGGGTAAC
GCCAGGGTTTTCCCAGTCACGACGTTGTAAAACGA
Features (pLannotate 1.2.2; 16 found; start..end, strand, type, name):
     16..36      -  misc_feature   MCS (fragment): pUC18/19 multiple cloning site
     35..338     +  enhancer       CMV enhancer: human cytomegalovirus immediate early enhancer
    339..542     +  promoter       CMV promoter: human cytomegalovirus (CMV) immediate early promoter
    680..776     +  intron         SV40 intron: modified SV40 intron with splice donor and acceptor sites
    837..1553    +  CDS            mEmerald: mEmerald is a basic (constitutively fluorescent) green fluorescent protein published in 1998, derived from Aequorea victoria. It is reported to be a very rapidly-maturing monomer with moderate acid sensitivity.
   2432..2566    -  polyA_signal   SV40 poly(A) signal: SV40 polyadenylation signal
   2701..2717    -  protein_bind   lac operator: The lac repressor binds to the lac operator to inhibit transcription in E. coli. This inhibition can be relieved by adding lactose or isopropyl-β-D-thiogalactopyranoside (IPTG). lac repressor encoded by lacI
   2725..2755    -  promoter       lac promoter: promoter for the E. coli lac operon
   2770..2791    -  protein_bind   CAP binding site: CAP binding activates transcription in the presence of cAMP. E. coli catabolite activator protein
   2804..2896    -  CDS            lacI (fragment): lac repressor; lacI; The lac repressor binds to the lac operator to inhibit transcription in E. coli. This inhibition can be relieved by adding lactose or isopropyl-β-D-thiogalactopyranoside (IPTG).
   3079..3667    -  rep_origin     ori: high-copy-number ColE1/pMB1/pBR322/pUC origin of replication
   3838..4698    -  CDS            AmpR: β-lactamase; bla; confers resistance to ampicillin, carbenicillin, and related antibiotics
   4699..4803    -  promoter       AmpR promoter: bla
   4898..4933    +  CDS            rop (fragment): Rop protein, which maintains plasmids at low copy number; rop
   5035..5134    +  misc_feature   bom (fragment): basis of mobility region from pBR322
   5140..10      -  CDS            lacZα (fragment) (across the origin): LacZα fragment of β-galactosidase; lacZ fragment
