[The description below was written by a language model from this plasmid's Addgene catalogue record and pLannotate feature annotations shown in this document.]
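Description:
pCMV_mEm_4GS_LF82_246 is a mammalian expression plasmid built on a pCMV backbone (4,502 bp without insert; 5,285 bp in the full sequenced record) that drives production of an Escherichia coli LF82 open reading frame, LF82_246, as a fusion to the green fluorescent protein mEmerald. It is propagated in E. coli as a high-copy plasmid through a ColE1/pUC-type origin and selected with ampicillin via the β-lactamase gene and its native promoter. The backbone also retains non-functional pUC/pBR322-derived remnants, including fragments of lacZα, lacI, rop and bom together with a lac promoter/operator and CAP site. No mammalian selection marker is annotated, which suits transient transfection.

The expression cassette consists of the human cytomegalovirus immediate-early enhancer and promoter, followed by a modified SV40 intron with splice donor and acceptor sites, which generally improves mRNA processing and expression. This is followed by the mEmerald coding sequence. The 783 bp LF82_246 insert, introduced by ligation-independent cloning, is not itself annotated in the feature table but would occupy the unannotated interval between the end of mEmerald and the SV40 polyadenylation signal, consistent with the catalogue statement that mEmerald is an N-terminal tag supplied by the backbone. The "4GS" in the name suggests a glycine-serine linker between the two parts, although the record does not describe it explicitly. The SV40 poly(A) element is annotated on the reverse strand.

The plasmid belongs to a collection made for an imaging-based screen in which bacterial coding sequences were expressed exogenously in HeLa cells to identify candidate effectors. The fluorescent tag allows the localisation of the bacterial protein and its effects on host cell phenotypes to be followed by microscopy. The record does not state the function of LF82_246.
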