Addgene plasmid #100309: pCMV_mEm_4GS_LF82_246
Purpose: Mammalian expression of E. coli LF82_246 CDS fused to mEmerald
Depositing lab: Alan Huett. Depositing organization: University of Nottingham. Publication: A multi-phenotypic imaging screen to identify bacterial effectors by exogenous expression in a HeLa cell line. Collins A, Huett A. Sci Data. 2018 May 15;5:180081. doi: 10.1038/sdata.2018.81. PubMed 29762554.
Backbone
  Vector backbone: pCMV
  Backbone size w/o insert (bp): 4502
  Vector type: Mammalian Expression
Growth in bacteria
  Bacterial resistance: Ampicillin, 100 μg/mL
  Growth temperature: 37°C
  Growth strain: XL1 Blue
  Copy number: High Copy
Gene/Insert
  Gene/Insert name: LF82_246
  Insert size (bp): 783
  Promoter: CMV
  Tag / fusion protein: mEmerald (N terminal on backbone)
  Cloning method: Ligation Independent Cloning
  Sequencing primers: 5′ ACTTCTGCTCTAAAAGCTGCGG; 3′ CACTGCATTCTAGTTGTGGTTTGTC
Terms and licenses: Academic/Nonprofit Terms; Industry Terms: Not Available to Industry
How to cite: pCMV_mEm_4GS_LF82_246 was a gift from Alan Huett (Addgene plasmid # 100309 ; http://n2t.net/addgene:100309 ; RRID:Addgene_100309)
