>Addgene plasmid #100309 | pCMV_mEm_4GS_LF82_246 | depositor partial sequence | sequence record 183649 | Sequence across LF82 gene insert region
CTCGGCATGGACGAGCTGTACAAGCGAATTGGTGGAGGGGGCGGTTCCGGTGGCGGAGGTTCCCGAATTC
GTCGACGGAGATCTGATATGAGAATACTCGTTGCTGGCGCAACAGGAAGTATTGGTATTCATGTTGTGAA
TACTGCTATTGCAATGGGCCATCAGCCCGTGACTCTGGTCAGGAATCGGCGGAAAATCAAGTTACTCCCT
CGTGGAACAGATATTTTCTATGGCGATGTTTCAATACCTGAAACACTTACCGATTTACCGAAAGATATTG
ATGCCATCATTTTTACACTCGGCTCTGATGGTCAGGGACGTATTGGCGCCAGAGCAATAGATTACGGCGG
TGTACGTAACATTTTGCGAATATTCATGGATACACCTGTTCGCATCGCCCTGATGACAACGATTGGCGTA
ACTGAGCGGCTCAGTAGCTGGAATCAACGTACTGAAGTTCATGACTGGAAGAGACGCTCTGAACGCCTGG
TCAGAGCCAGTGGGCATATCTACACTATCGTCAGACCCGGCTGGTTTGATTACAACAATGATGATGAGCA
CAGAATCGTCATGCTTCAGGGGGACAGACGCCATGCGGGAACGCCGGAAGATGGTGTTATCTCCCGGGAG
CAAATCGCCCAGGTTCTTGTAACAGCTCTGAGCAACGATGCGGCAAAAAATAAAACGTTCGAACTGGTCG
CAGAGCGAGGAGAAGCACAGCAGGATCTCACTCCTCTGTTTGCAGAGCTGCGGAATGATAATCCACAAAA
AAATGATGGGGTTTTCGATATAGACAATATGCCCCTTACTGAAGAACCTGAGTGCGTTATTAACGACCTG
AATCTGTATTCGAAAAATTCAAAAATCTGAATCGGTACCCTCGAGAAGCTTGCGGCCGCGGGGATCCAGA
CATGATAAGATACATTGATGAGTTTGGACAAACCACAACTAGAATGCAGTGAAAAAAATGCTTTATTTGT
GAAATTTGTGATGCTANNGCTTTATTTNTANCCATTANNAGCTGCNATAAA
